Addgene plasmid #14867: MyrPalm-CFP
Depositing lab: Alexandra Newton. Publication: A genetically encoded fluorescent reporter reveals oscillatory phosphorylation by protein kinase C. Violin JD, Zhang J, Tsien RY, Newton AC. J Cell Biol. 2003 Jun 9. 161(5):899-909. 10.1083/jcb.200302125 PubMed 12782683.
Backbone
  Vector backbone: pcDNA3
  Backbone manufacturer: Invitrogen
  Backbone size w/o insert (bp): 5400
  Vector type: Mammalian Expression
Growth in bacteria
  Bacterial resistance: Ampicillin, 100 μg/mL
  Growth temperature: 37°C
  Growth strain: DH5alpha
  Copy number: High Copy
Gene/Insert
  Gene/Insert name: CFP
  Tag / fusion protein: Myr/Palm (N terminal on insert)
  Cloning method: Restriction Enzyme; 5′ cloning site HindIII (not destroyed); 3′ cloning site XbaI (not destroyed)
  Sequencing primers: 5′ T7
Terms and licenses: Academic/Nonprofit Terms; Industry Terms: Not Available to Industry
Depositor comments: MyrPalm-CFP was made by PCR with the same 5' primer as used for MyrPalm-CKAR and a 3' primer to the COOH terminus of CFP with an Xba site.
How to cite: MyrPalm-CFP was a gift from Alexandra Newton (Addgene plasmid # 14867 ; http://n2t.net/addgene:14867 ; RRID:Addgene_14867)
