[The description below was written by a language model from this plasmid's Addgene catalogue record and pLannotate feature annotations shown in this document.]
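Description:
MyrPalm-CFP is a mammalian expression plasmid built on the pcDNA3 backbone that produces cyan fluorescent protein targeted to cellular membranes by lipid modification. The insert, cloned between HindIII and XbaI sites that both remain intact, consists of a short N-terminal segment annotated as a fragment of the Lyn tyrosine kinase fused directly in frame to a mammalian codon-optimized CFP coding sequence. This Lyn-derived leader supplies the myristoylation and palmitoylation signals named in the tag field, so the fluorescent protein becomes acylated and anchored to membranes rather than remaining soluble in the cytosol. According to the depositor comments, the insert was generated by PCR using the same 5' primer employed for a related MyrPalm-targeted version of the CKAR protein kinase C activity reporter.

Expression is driven by the human CMV immediate early enhancer and promoter and terminated by the bovine growth hormone polyadenylation signal. T7 and SP6 promoters flank the insert, allowing sequencing or in vitro transcription. A separate cassette with the SV40 early promoter, the neomycin phosphotransferase gene and the SV40 poly(A) signal permits G418 selection of stably transfected mammalian cells. In E. coli the plasmid is maintained at high copy through a ColE1/pUC-type origin and selected with ampicillin via the β-lactamase gene; an f1 origin is also present. Several small annotated fragments (HIV-1 LTR, ble, lacI) are probably incidental sequence matches or backbone remnants rather than functional elements. The associated publication concerns a genetically encoded fluorescent reporter of protein kinase C phosphorylation, which suggests this construct served as a membrane-localized fluorescent marker or control, though the record does not state its exact role.
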