Features (pLannotate 1.2.2; 22 found; start..end, strand, type, name):
     27..79      -  misc_feature   bom (fragment): basis of mobility region from pBR322
    234..613     +  enhancer       CMV enhancer: human cytomegalovirus immediate early enhancer
    614..817     +  promoter       CMV promoter: human cytomegalovirus (CMV) immediate early promoter
    813..846     +  LTR            5' LTR (truncated) (fragment): truncated 5' long terminal repeat (LTR) from HIV-1
    862..880     +  promoter       T7 promoter: promoter for bacteriophage T7 RNA polymerase
    906..968     +  CDS            Lyn (fragment): LYN_RAT - Experimental evidence at protein level: Swiss-Prot protein existence level 1. Non-receptor tyrosine-protein kinase that transmits signals from cell surface receptors and plays an important role in the regulation of innate and adaptive immune responses, hematopoiesis, responses to growth factors and cytokines, integrin signaling, but also responses to DNA damage and genotoxic agents. Functions primarily as negative regulator, but can also function as activator, depending on the context. Required for the initiation of the B-cell response, but also for its down-regulation and terminatio
    969..1688    +  CDS            CFP: cyan variant of GFP mammalian codon-optimized
   1749..1767    -  promoter       SP6 promoter: promoter for bacteriophage SP6 RNA polymerase
   1793..2017    +  polyA_signal   bGH poly(A) signal: bovine growth hormone polyadenylation signal
   2021..2042    +  promoter       SV40 promoter (fragment): SV40 enhancer and early promoter
   2063..2491    +  rep_origin     f1 ori (sequence partly withheld): f1 bacteriophage origin of replication; arrow indicates direction of (+) strand synthesis
   2505..2834    +  promoter       SV40 promoter: SV40 enhancer and early promoter
   2901..3692    +  CDS            neo: KKA2_KLEPN - Also known as kan, nptII. Experimental evidence at protein level: Swiss-Prot protein existence level 1. Resistance to kanamycin, neomycin, paromomycin, ribostamycin, butirosin and gentamicin B. From Klebsiella pneumoniae.
   3716..3874    +  CDS            ble (fragment): BLE_KLEPN - Experimental evidence at protein level: Swiss-Prot protein existence level 1. Binding protein with a strong affinity to the bleomycin family of antibiotics. Binds to CL990; an antimitotic-antibiotic compound. From Klebsiella pneumoniae.
   3869..3990    +  polyA_signal   SV40 poly(A) signal: SV40 polyadenylation signal
   4063..4079    -  protein_bind   lac operator: The lac repressor binds to the lac operator to inhibit transcription in E. coli. This inhibition can be relieved by adding lactose or isopropyl-β-D-thiogalactopyranoside (IPTG). lac repressor encoded by lacI
   4087..4117    -  promoter       lac promoter: promoter for the E. coli lac operon
   4132..4153    -  protein_bind   CAP binding site: CAP binding activates transcription in the presence of cAMP. E. coli catabolite activator protein
   4166..4258    -  CDS            lacI (fragment): lac repressor; lacI; The lac repressor binds to the lac operator to inhibit transcription in E. coli. This inhibition can be relieved by adding lactose or isopropyl-β-D-thiogalactopyranoside (IPTG).
   4441..5029    -  rep_origin     ori: high-copy-number ColE1/pMB1/pBR322/pUC origin of replication
   5200..6060    -  CDS            AmpR: β-lactamase; bla; confers resistance to ampicillin, carbenicillin, and related antibiotics
   6061..6165    -  promoter       AmpR promoter: bla
>Addgene plasmid #14867 | MyrPalm-CFP | addgene full sequence | sequence record 239394 | Addgene NGS Result
ACGGATCGGGAGATCTCCCGATCCCCTATGGTGCACTCTCAGTACAATCTGCTCTGATGCCGCATAGTTA
AGCCAGTATCTGCTCCCTGCTTGTGTGTTGGAGGTCGCTGAGTAGTGCGCGAGCAAAATTTAAGCTACAA
CAAGGCAAGGCTTGACCGACAATTGCATGAAGAATCTGCTTAGGGTTAGGCGTTTTGCGCTGCTTCGCGA
TGTACGGGCCAGATATACGCGTTGACATTGATTATTGACTAGTTATTAATAGTAATCAATTACGGGGTCA
TTAGTTCATAGCCCATATATGGAGTTCCGCGTTACATAACTTACGGTAAATGGCCCGCCTGGCTGACCGC
CCAACGACCCCCGCCCATTGACGTCAATAATGACGTATGTTCCCATAGTAACGCCAATAGGGACTTTCCA
TTGACGTCAATGGGTGGAGTATTTACGGTAAACTGCCCACTTGGCAGTACATCAAGTGTATCATATGCCA
AGTACGCCCCCTATTGACGTCAATGACGGTAAATGGCCCGCCTGGCATTATGCCCAGTACATGACCTTAT
GGGACTTTCCTACTTGGCAGTACATCTACGTATTAGTCATCGCTATTACCATGGTGATGCGGTTTTGGCA
GTACATCAATGGGCGTGGATAGCGGTTTGACTCACGGGGATTTCCAAGTCTCCACCCCATTGACGTCAAT
GGGAGTTTGTTTTGGCACCAAAATCAACGGGACTTTCCAAAATGTCGTAACAACTCCGCCCCATTGACGC
AAATGGGCGGTAGGCGTGTACGGTGGGAGGTCTATATAAGCAGAGCTCTCTGGCTAACTAGAGAACCCAC
TGCTTACTGGCTTATCGAAATTAATACGACTCACTATAGGGAGACCCAAGCTTGCGGCCGCCACCATGGG
CTGCATCAAGAGCAAGCGCAAGGACAACCTGAACGACGACGGCGTGGACATGAAGACCATGGTGAGCAAG
GGCGAGGAGCTGTTCACCGGGGTGGTGCCCATCCTGGTCGAGCTGGACGGCGACGTAAACGGCCACAGGT
TCAGCGTGTCCGGCGAGGGCGAGGGCGATGCCACCTACGGCAAGCTGACCCTGAAGTTCATCTGCACCAC
CGGCAAGCTGCCCGTGCCCTGGCCCACCCTCGTGACCACCCTGACCTGGGGCGTGCAGTGCTTCAGCCGC
TACCCCGACCACATGAAGCAGCACGACTTCTTCAAGTCCGCCATGCCCGAAGGCTACGTCCAGGAGCGTA
CCATCTTCTTCAAGGACGACGGCAACTACAAGACCCGCGCCGAGGTGAAGTTCGAGGGCGACACCCTGGT
GAACCGCATCGAGCTGAAGGGCATCGACTTCAAGGAGGACGGCAACATCCTGGGGCACAAGCTGGAGTAC
AACTACATCAGCCACAACGTCTATATCACCGCCGACAAGCAGAAGAACGGCATCAAGGCCCACTTCAAGA
TCCGCCACAACATCGAGGACGGCAGCGTGCAGCTCGCCGACCACTACCAGCAGAACACCCCCATCGGCGA
CGGCCCCGTGCTGCTGCCCGACAACCACTACCTGAGCACCCAGTCCGCCCTGAGCAAAGACCCCAACGAG
AAGCGCGATCACATGGTCCTGAAGGAGTTCGTGACCGCCGCCGGGATCACTCTCGGCATGGACGAGCTGT
ACAAGTAAGAATTCTGCAGATATCCATCACACTGGCGGCCGCTCGAGCATGCATCTAGAGGGCCCTATTC
TATAGTGTCACCTAAATGCTAGAGCTCGCTGATCAGCCTCGACTGTGCCTTCTAGTTGCCAGCCATCTGT
TGTTTGCCCCTCCCCCGTGCCTTCCTTGACCCTGGAAGGTGCCACTCCCACTGTCCTTTCCTAATAAAAT
GAGGAAATTGCATCGCATTGTCTGAGTAGGTGTCATTCTATTCTGGGGGGTGGGGTGGGGCAGGACAGCA
AGGGGGAGGATTGGGAAGACAATAGCAGGCATGCTGGGGATGCGGTGGGCTCTATGGCTTCTGAGGCGGA
AAGAACCAGCTGGGGCTCTAGGGGGTATCCCC
[124 nt withheld, positions 2063-2186]
C
[91 nt withheld, positions 2188-2278]
A
[49 nt withheld, positions 2280-2328]
CCTTTGACGTTGGAGTCCACGTTCTTT
[37 nt withheld, positions 2356-2392]
ACCCTATCTCGGTCTATTCTTTTGATTTATAAGGGATTTTGCCGATTTCGGCCTATTGGTTAAAAAATGA
GCTGATTTAACAAAAATTTAACGCGAATTAATTCTGTGGAATGTGTGTCAGTTAGGGTGTGGAAAGTCCC
CAGGCTCCCCAGCAGGCAGAAGTATGCAAAGCATGCATCTCAATTAGTCAGCAACCAGGTGTGGAAAGTC
CCCAGGCTCCCCAGCAGGCAGAAGTATGCAAAGCATGCATCTCAATTAGTCAGCAACCATAGTCCCGCCC
CTAACTCCGCCCATCCCGCCCCTAACTCCGCCCAGTTCCGCCCATTCTCCGCCCCATGGCTGACTAATTT
TTTTTATTTATGCAGAGGCCGAGGCCGCCTCTGCCTCTGAGCTATTCCAGAAGTAGTGAGGAGGCTTTTT
TGGAGGCCTAGGCTTTTGCAAAAAGCTCCCGGGAGCTTGTATATCCATTTTCGGATCTGATCAAGAGACA
GGATGAGGATCGTTTCGCATGATTGAACAAGATGGATTGCACGCAGGTTCTCCGGCCGCTTGGGTGGAGA
GGCTATTCGGCTATGACTGGGCACAACAGACAATCGGCTGCTCTGATGCCGCCGTGTTCCGGCTGTCAGC
GCAGGGGCGCCCGGTTCTTTTTGTCAAGACCGACCTGTCCGGTGCCCTGAATGAACTGCAGGACGAGGCA
GCGCGGCTATCGTGGCTGGCCACGACGGGCGTTCCTTGCGCAGCTGTGCTCGACGTTGTCACTGAAGCGG
GAAGGGACTGGCTGCTATTGGGCGAAGTGCCGGGGCAGGATCTCCTGTCATCTCACCTTGCTCCTGCCGA
GAAAGTATCCATCATGGCTGATGCAATGCGGCGGCTGCATACGCTTGATCCGGCTACCTGCCCATTCGAC
CACCAAGCGAAACATCGCATCGAGCGAGCACGTACTCGGATGGAAGCCGGTCTTGTCGATCAGGATGATC
TGGACGAAGAGCATCAGGGGCTCGCGCCAGCCGAACTGTTCGCCAGGCTCAAGGCGCGCATGCCCGACGG
CGAGGATCTCGTCGTGACCCATGGCGATGCCTGCTTGCCGAATATCATGGTGGAAAATGGCCGCTTTTCT
GGATTCATCGACTGTGGCCGGCTGGGTGTGGCGGACCGCTATCAGGACATAGCGTTGGCTACCCGTGATA
TTGCTGAAGAGCTTGGCGGCGAATGGGCTGACCGCTTCCTCGTGCTTTACGGTATCGCCGCTCCCGATTC
GCAGCGCATCGCCTTCTATCGCCTTCTTGACGAGTTCTTCTGAGCGGGACTCTGGGGTTCGAAATGACCG
ACCAAGCGACGCCCAACCTGCCATCACGAGATTTCGATTCCACCGCCGCCTTCTATGAAAGGTTGGGCTT
CGGAATCGTTTTCCGGGACGCCGGCTGGATGATCCTCCAGCGCGGGGATCTCATGCTGGAGTTCTTCGCC
CACCCCAACTTGTTTATTGCAGCTTATAATGGTTACAAATAAAGCAATAGCATCACAAATTTCACAAATA
AAGCATTTTTTTCACTGCATTCTAGTTGTGGTTTGTCCAAACTCATCAATGTATCTTATCATGTCTGTAT
ACCGTCGACCTCTAGCTAGAGCTTGGCGTAATCATGGTCATAGCTGTTTCCTGTGTGAAATTGTTATCCG
CTCACAATTCCACACAACATACGAGCCGGAAGCATAAAGTGTAAAGCCTGGGGTGCCTAATGAGTGAGCT
AACTCACATTAATTGCGTTGCGCTCACTGCCCGCTTTCCAGTCGGGAAACCTGTCGTGCCAGCTGCATTA
ATGAATCGGCCAACGCGCGGGGAGAGGCGGTTTGCGTATTGGGCGCTCTTCCGCTTCCTCGCTCACTGAC
TCGCTGCGCTCGGTCGTTCGGCTGCGGCGAGCGGTATCAGCTCACTCAAAGGCGGTAATACGGTTATCCA
CAGAATCAGGGGATAACGCAGGAAAGAACATGTGAGCAAAAGGCCAGCAAAAGGCCAGGAACCGTAAAAA
GGCCGCGTTGCTGGCGTTTTTCCATAGGCTCCGCCCCCCTGACGAGCATCACAAAAATCGACGCTCAAGT
CAGAGGTGGCGAAACCCGACAGGACTATAAAGATACCAGGCGTTTCCCCCTGGAAGCTCCCTCGTGCGCT
CTCCTGTTCCGACCCTGCCGCTTACCGGATACCTGTCCGCCTTTCTCCCTTCGGGAAGCGTGGCGCTTTC
TCATAGCTCACGCTGTAGGTATCTCAGTTCGGTGTAGGTCGTTCGCTCCAAGCTGGGCTGTGTGCACGAA
CCCCCCGTTCAGCCCGACCGCTGCGCCTTATCCGGTAACTATCGTCTTGAGTCCAACCCGGTAAGACACG
ACTTATCGCCACTGGCAGCAGCCACTGGTAACAGGATTAGCAGAGCGAGGTATGTAGGCGGTGCTACAGA
GTTCTTGAAGTGGTGGCCTAACTACGGCTACACTAGAAGAACAGTATTTGGTATCTGCGCTCTGCTGAAG
CCAGTTACCTTCGGAAAAAGAGTTGGTAGCTCTTGATCCGGCAAACAAACCACCGCTGGTAGCGGTGGTT
TTTTTGTTTGCAAGCAGCAGATTACGCGCAGAAAAAAAGGATCTCAAGAAGATCCTTTGATCTTTTCTAC
GGGGTCTGACGCTCAGTGGAACGAAAACTCACGTTAAGGGATTTTGGTCATGAGATTATCAAAAAGGATC
TTCACCTAGATCCTTTTAAATTAAAAATGAAGTTTTAAATCAATCTAAAGTATATATGAGTAAACTTGGT
CTGACAGTTACCAATGCTTAATCAGTGAGGCACCTATCTCAGCGATCTGTCTATTTCGTTCATCCATAGT
TGCCTGACTCCCCGTCGTGTAGATAACTACGATACGGGAGGGCTTACCATCTGGCCCCAGTGCTGCAATG
ATACCGCGAGACCCACGCTCACCGGCTCCAGATTTATCAGCAATAAACCAGCCAGCCGGAAGGGCCGAGC
GCAGAAGTGGTCCTGCAACTTTATCCGCCTCCATCCAGTCTATTAATTGTTGCCGGGAAGCTAGAGTAAG
TAGTTCGCCAGTTAATAGTTTGCGCAACGTTGTTGCCATTGCTACAGGCATCGTGGTGTCACGCTCGTCG
TTTGGTATGGCTTCATTCAGCTCCGGTTCCCAACGATCAAGGCGAGTTACATGATCCCCCATGTTGTGCA
AAAAAGCGGTTAGCTCCTTCGGTCCTCCGATCGTTGTCAGAAGTAAGTTGGCCGCAGTGTTATCACTCAT
GGTTATGGCAGCACTGCATAATTCTCTTACTGTCATGCCATCCGTAAGATGCTTTTCTGTGACTGGTGAG
TACTCAACCAAGTCATTCTGAGAATAGTGTATGCGGCGACCGAGTTGCTCTTGCCCGGCGTCAATACGGG
ATAATACCGCGCCACATAGCAGAACTTTAAAAGTGCTCATCATTGGAAAACGTTCTTCGGGGCGAAAACT
CTCAAGGATCTTACCGCTGTTGAGATCCAGTTCGATGTAACCCACTCGTGCACCCAACTGATCTTCAGCA
TCTTTTACTTTCACCAGCGTTTCTGGGTGAGCAAAAACAGGAAGGCAAAATGCCGCAAAAAAGGGAATAA
GGGCGACACGGAAATGTTGAATACTCATACTCTTCCTTTTTCAATATTATTGAAGCATTTATCAGGGTTA
TTGTCTCATGAGCGGATACATATTTGAATGTATTTAGAAAAATAAACAAATAGGGGTTCCGCGCACATTT
CCCCGAAAAGTGCCACCTGACGTCG
