>Addgene plasmid #14867 | MyrPalm-CFP | addgene partial sequence | sequence record 21434 | CMV-F 5'-CGCAAATGGGCGGTAGGCGTG-3'
GCAGAGCTCTCTGGCTACTAGAGAACCCCTGCTTACTGGCTTATCGAAATTAATACGACTCACTATAGGG
AGACCCAAGCTTGCGGCCGCCACCATGGGCTGCATCAAGAGCAAGCGCAAGGACAACCTGAACGACGACG
GCGTGGACATGAAGACCATGGTGAGCAAGGGCGAGGAGCTGTTCACCGGGGTGGTGCCCATCCTGGTCGA
GCTGGACGGCGACGTAAACGGCCACAGGTTCAGCGTGTCCGGCGAGGGCGAGGGCGATGCCACCTACGGC
AAGCTGACCCTGAAGTTCATCTGCACCACCGGCAAGCTGCCCGTGCCCTGGCCCACCCTCGTGACCACCC
TGACCTGGGGCGTGCAGTGCTTCAGCCGCTACCCCGACCACATGAAGCAGCACGACTTCTTCAAGTCCGC
CATGCCCGAAGGCTACGTCCAGGAGCGTACCATCTTCTTCAAGGACGACGGCAACTACAAGACCCGCGCC
GAGGTGAAGTTCGAGGGCGACACCCTGGTGAACCGCATCGAGCTGAAGGGCATCGACTTCAAGGAGGACG
GCAACATCCTGGGGCACAAGCTGGAGTACAACTACATCAGCCACAACGTCTATATCACCGCCGACAAGCA
GAAGAACGGCATCAAGGCCCACTTCAAGATCCGCCACAACATCGAGGACGGCAGCGTGCAGCTCGCCGAC
CACTACCAGCAGAACACCCCCATCGGCGACGGCCCCGTGCTGCTGCCCC
